>Addgene plasmid #142599 | TFORF0332 | addgene full sequence | sequence record 395992 | Addgene NGS Result
TTAATGTAGTCTTATGCAATACTCTTGTAGTCTTGCAACATGGTAACGATGAGTTAGCAACATGCCTTAC
AAGGAGAGAAAAAGCACCGTGCATGCCGATTGGTGGAAGTAAGGTGGTACGATCGTGCCTTATTAGGAAG
GCAACAGACGGGTCTGACATGGATTGGACGAACCACTGAATTGCCGCATTGCAGAGATATTGTATTTAAG
TGCCTAGCTCGATACATAAACGGGTCTCTCTGGTTAGACCAGATCTGAGCCTGGGAGCTCTCTGGCTAAC
TAGGGAACCCACTGCTTAAGCCTCAATAAAGCTTGCCTTGAGTGCTTCAAGTAGTGTGTGCCCGTCTGTT
GTGTGACTCTGGTAACTAGAGATCCCTCAGACCCTTTTAGTCAGTGTGGAAAATCTCTAGCAGTGGCGCC
CGAACAGGGACTTGAAAGCGAAAGGGAAACCAGAGGAGCTCTCTCGACGCAGGACTCGGCTTGCTGAAGC
GCGCACGGCAAGAGGCGAGGGGCGGCGACTGGTGAGTACGCCAAAAATTTTGACTAGCGGAGGCTAGAAG
GAGAGAGATGGGTGCGAGAGCGTCAGTATTAAGCGGGGGAGAATTAGATCGCGATGGGAAAAAATTCGGT
TAAGGCCAGGGGGAAAGAAAAAATATAAATTAAAACATATAGTATGGGCAAGCAGGGAGCTAGAACGATT
CGCAGTTAATCCTGGCCTGTTAGAAACATCAGAAGGCTGTAGACAAATACTGGGACAGCTACAACCATCC
CTTCAGACAGGATCAGAAGAACTTAGATCATTATATAATACAGTAGCAACCCTCTATTGTGTGCATCAAA
GGATAGAGATAAAAGACACCAAGGAAGCTTTAGACAAGATAGAGGAAGAGCAAAACAAAAGTAAGACCAC
CGCACAGCAAGCGGCCGCTGATCTTCAGACCTGGAGGAGGAGATATGAGGGACAATTGGAGAAGTGAATT
ATATAAATATAAAGTAGTAAAAATTGAACCATTAGGAGTAGCACCCACCAAGGCAAAGAGAAGAGTGGTG
CAGAGAGAAAAAAGAGCAGTGGGAATAGGAGCTTTGTTCCTTGGGTTCTTGGGAGCAGCAGGAAGCACTA
TGGGCGCAGCGTCAATGACGCTGACGGTACAGGCCAGACAATTATTGTCTGGTATAGTGCAGCAGCAGAA
CAATTTGCTGAGGGCTATTGAGGCGCAACAGCATCTGTTGCAACTCACAGTCTGGGGCATCAAGCAGCTC
CAGGCAAGAATCCTGGCTGTGGAAAGATACCTAAAGGATCAACAGCTCCTGGGGATTTGGGGTTGCTCTG
GAAAACTCATTTGCACCACTGCTGTGCCTTGGAATGCTAGTTGGAGTAATAAATCTCTGGAACAGATTTG
GAATCACACGACCTGGATGGAGTGGGACAGAGAAATTAACAATTACACAAGCTTAATACACTCCTTAATT
GAAGAATCGCAAAACCAGCAAGAAAAGAATGAACAAGAATTATTGGAATTAGATAAATGGGCAAGTTTGT
GGAATTGGTTTAACATAACAAATTGGCTGTGGTATATAAAATTATTCATAATGATAGTAGGAGGCTTGGT
AGGTTTAAGAATAGTTTTTGCTGTACTTTCTATAGTGAATAGAGTTAGGCAGGGATATTCACCATTATCG
TTTCAGACCCACCTCCCAACCCCGAGGGGACCCATGCATTGCATCTCAATTAGTCAGCAACCAGGTGTGG
AAAGTCCCCAGGCTCCCCAGCAGGCAGAAGTATGCAAAGCATGCGTCTCAATTAGTCAGCAACCATAGTC
CCGCCCCTAACTCCGCCCATCCCGCCCCTAACTCCGCCCAGTTCCGCCCATTCTCCGCCCCATGGCTGAC
TAATTTTTTTTATTTATGCAGAGGCCGAGGCCGCCTCGGCCTCTGAGCTATTCCAGAAGTAGTGAGGAGG
CTTTTTTGGAGGCCTAGGCTTTTGCAAAAAGCTTTCTAGAGGTACCACCGGAGCTTACCATGACCGAGTA
CAAGCCCACGGTGCGCCTCGCCACCCGCGACGACGTCCCCAGGGCCGTACGCACCCTCGCCGCCGCGTTC
GCCGACTACCCCGCCACGCGCCACACCGTCGATCCGGACCGCCACATCGAGCGGGTCACCGAGCTGCAAG
AACTCTTCCTCACGCGCGTCGGGCTCGACATCGGCAAGGTGTGGGTCGCGGACGACGGCGCCGCCGTGGC
GGTCTGGACCACGCCGGAGAGCGTCGAAGCGGGGGCGGTGTTCGCCGAGATCGGCCCGCGCATGGCCGAG
TTGAGCGGTTCCCGGCTGGCCGCGCAGCAACAGATGGAAGGCCTCCTGGCGCCGCACCGGCCCAAGGAGC
CCGCGTGGTTCCTGGCCACCGTCGGCGTCTCGCCCGACCACCAGGGCAAGGGTCTGGGCAGCGCCGTCGT
GCTCCCCGGAGTGGAGGCGGCCGAGCGCGCCGGGGTGCCCGCCTTCCTGGAGACCTCCGCGCCCCGCAAC
CTCCCCTTCTACGAGCGGCTCGGCTTCACCGTCACCGCCGACGTCGAGGTGCCCGAAGGACCGCGCACCT
GGTGCATGACCCGCAAGCCCGGTGCCAGTTAACGAATTCTAGATCTTGAGACAAATGGCAGTATTCATCC
ACAATTTTAAAAGAAAAGGGGGGATTGGGGGGTACAGTGCAGGGGAAAGAATAGTAGACATAATAGCAAC
AGACATACAAACTAAAGAATTACAAAAACAAATTACAAAAATTCAAAATTTTCGGGTTTATTACAGGGAC
AGCAGAGATCCACTTTGGCGCCGGCTCGAGGCCTGCAGGTGCAAAGATGGATAAAGTTTTAAACAGAGAG
GAATCTTTGCAGCTAATGGACCTTCTAGGTCTTGAAAGGAGTGGGAATTGGCTCCGGTGCCCGTCAGTGG
GCAGAGCGCACATCGCCCACAGTCCCCGAGAAGTTGGGGGGAGGGGTCGGCAATTGAACCGGTGCCTAGA
GAAGGTGGCGCGGGGTAAACTGGGAAAGTGATGTCGTGTACTGGCTCCGCCTTTTTCCCGAGGGTGGGGG
AGAACCGTATATAAGTGCAGTAGTCGCCGTGAACGTTCTTTTTCGCAACGGGTTTGCCGCCAGAACACAG
GTAAGTGCCGTGTGTGGTTCCCGCGGGCCTGGCCTCTTTACGGGTTATGGCCCTTGCGTGCCTTGAATTA
CTTCCACCTGGCTGCAGTACGTGATTCTTGATCCCGAGCTTCGGGTTGGAAGTGGGTGGGAGAGTTCGAG
GCCTTGCGCTTAAGGAGCCCCTTCGCCTCGTGCTTGAGTTGAGGCCTGGCCTGGGCGCTGGGGCCGCCGC
GTGCGAATCTGGTGGCACCTTCGCGCCTGTCTCGCTGCTTTCGATAAGTCTCTAGCCATTTAAAATTTTT
GATGACCTGCTGCGACGCTTTTTTTCTGGCAAGATAGTCTTGTAAATGCGGGCCAAGATCTGCACACTGG
TATTTCGGTTTTTGGGGCCGCGGGCGGCGACGGGGCCCGTGCGTCCCAGCGCACATGTTCGGCGAGGCGG
GGCCTGCGAGCGCGGCCACCGAGAATCGGACGGGGGTAGTCTCAAGCTGGCCGGCCTGCTCTGGTGCCTG
GCCTCGCGCCGCCGTGTATCGCCCCGCCCTGGGCGGCAAGGCTGGCCCGGTCGGCACCAGTTGCGTGAGC
GGAAAGATGGCCGCTTCCCGGCCCTGCTGCAGGGAGCTCAAAATGGAGGACGCGGCGCTCGGGAGAGCGG
GCGGGTGAGTCACCCACACAAAGGAAAAGGGCCTTTCCGTCCTCAGCCGTCGCTTCATGTGACTCCACGG
AGTACCGGGCGCCGTCCAGGCACCTCGATTAGTTCTCGAGCTTTTGGAGTACGTCGTCTTTAGGTTGGGG
GGAGGGGTTTTATGCGATGGAGTTTCCCCACACTGAGTGGGTGGAGACTGAAGTTAGGCCAGCTTGGCAC
TTGATGTAATTCTCCTTGGAATTTGCCCTTTTTGAGTTTGGATCTTGGTTCATTCTCAAGCCTCAGACAG
TGGTTCAAAGTTTTTTTCTTCCATTTCAGGTGTCGTGAGGCTAGCACCGCCACCATGGAATCCGTCACCT
TTGAGGATGTGGCCGTGGAGTTCATCCAGGAGTGGGCATTGCTGGACAGCGCACGGAGGAGCCTGTGCAA
ATACAGGATGCTTGACCAGTGCAGGACCCTGGCCTCCAGGGGAACTCCACCATGCAAACCCAGTTGTGTC
TCCCAGCTGGGGCAAAGAGCAGAGCCAAAGGCAACAGAACGAGGGATTCTCCGTGCCACAGGTGTTGCCT
GGGAATCTCAACTTAAACCCGAAGAGTTGCCTTCTATGCAGGATCTTTTGGAAGAAGCATCCTCCAGGGA
CATGCAAATGGGGCCGGGGCTGTTCCTGAGGATGCAGCTGGTGCCCTCCATAGAAGAGAGGGAGACACCA
TTGACTCGAGAGGACCGGCCAGCTCTCCAGGAGCCGCCTTGGTCTCTGGGATGCACGGGACTGAAGGCCG
CTATGCAGATTCAGAGGGTGGTGATACCAGTGCCTACTCTGGGCCACCGCAACCCATGGGTGGCCAGGGA
TTCTGCTGTGCCTGCACGTGACCCTGCCTGGCTTCAGGAGGACAAAGTGGAGGAAGAAGCTATGGCTCCT
GGGCTGCCAACCGCCTGTTCACAGGAACCAGTCACCTTTGCAGATGTGGCTGTGGTGTTCACCCCAGAAG
AATGGGTGTTTCTGGACTCTACTCAGAGGAGCCTGTATAGAGATGTGATGCTGGAGAACTACAGGAACCT
GGCCTCTGTGGCTGATCAACTGTGCAAACCCAATGCGTTGTCTTATTTGGAAGAAAGAGGAGAGCAGTGG
ACCACTGACAGGGGCGTCCTCTCAGACACCTGTGCAGAACCTCAGTGTCAACCCCAAGAGGCAATTCCTA
GCCAAGATACTTTTACAGAGATCCTGTCCATTGATGTGAAAGGGCCACCCAACTAGTAATGAACTAGTCC
GTAACTTGAAAGTATTTCGATTTCTTGGCTTTATATATCTTGTGGAAAGGACGACCACGGCCCTCCCGGA
CGTTTAGGACGCGTTAAGTCGACAATCAACCTCTGGATTACAAAATTTGTGAAAGATTGACTGGTATTCT
TAACTATGTTGCTCCTTTTACGCTATGTGGATACGCTGCTTTAATGCCTTTGTATCATGCTATTGCTTCC
CGTATGGCTTTCATTTTCTCCTCCTTGTATAAATCCTGGTTGCTGTCTCTTTATGAGGAGTTGTGGCCCG
TTGTCAGGCAACGTGGCGTGGTGTGCACTGTGTTTGCTGACGCAACCCCCACTGGTTGGGGCATTGCCAC
CACCTGTCAGCTCCTTTCCGGGACTTTCGCTTTCCCCCTCCCTATTGCCACGGCGGAACTCATCGCCGCC
TGCCTTGCCCGCTGCTGGACAGGGGCTCGGCTGTTGGGCACTGACAATTCCGTGGTGTTGTCGGGGAAAT
CATCGTCCTTTCCTTGGCTGCTCGCCTGTGTTGCCACCTGGATTCTGCGCGGGACGTCCTTCTGCTACGT
CCCTTCGGCCCTCAATCCAGCGGACCTTCCTTCCCGCGGCCTGCTGCCGGCTCTGCGGCCTCTTCCGCGT
CTTCGCCTTCGCCCTCAGACGAGTCGGATCTCCCTTTGGGCCGCCTCCCCGCGTCGACTTTAAGACCAAT
GACTTACAAGGCAGCTGTAGATCTTAGCCACTTTTTAAAAGAAAAGGGGGGACTGGAAGGGCTAATTCAC
TCCCAACGAAGACAAGATCTGCTTTTTGCTTGTACTGGGTCTCTCTGGTTAGACCAGATCTGAGCCTGGG
AGCTCTCTGGCTAACTAGGGAACCCACTGCTTAAGCCTCAATAAAGCTTGCCTTGAGTGCTTCAAGTAGT
GTGTGCCCGTCTGTTGTGTGACTCTGGTAACTAGAGATCCCTCAGACCCTTTTAGTCAGTGTGGAAAATC
TCTAGCAGTACGTATAGTAGTTCATGTCATCTTATTATTCAGTATTTATAACTTGCAAAGAAATGAATAT
CAGAGAGTGAGAGGAACTTGTTTATTGCAGCTTATAATGGTTACAAATAAAGCAATAGCATCACAAATTT
CACAAATAAAGCATTTTTTTCACTGCATTCTAGTTGTGGTTTGTCCAAACTCATCAATGTATCTTATCAT
GTCTGGCTCTAGCTATCCCGCCCCTAACTCCGCCCATCCCGCCCCTAACTCCGCCCAGTTCCGCCCATTC
TCCGCCCCATGGCTGACTAATTTTTTTTATTTATGCAGAGGCCGAGGCCGCCTCGGCCTCTGAGCTATTC
CAGAAGTAGTGAGGAGGCTTTTTTGGAGGCCTAGGGACGTACCCAATTCGCCCTATAGTGAGTCGTATTA
CGCGCGCTCACTGGCCGTCGTTTTACAACGTCGTGACTGGGAAAACCCTGGCGTTACCCAACTTAATCGC
CTTGCAGCACATCCCCCTTTCGCCAGCTGGCGTAATAGCGAAGAGGCCCGCACCGATCGCCCTTCCCAAC
AGTTGCGCAGCCTGAATGGCGAATGGG
[124 nt withheld, positions 6608-6731]
C
[91 nt withheld, positions 6733-6823]
A
[49 nt withheld, positions 6825-6873]
CCTTTGACGTTGGAGTCCACGTTCTTT
[37 nt withheld, positions 6901-6937]
ACCCTATCTCGGTCTATTCTTTTGATTTATAAGGGATTTTGCCGATTTCGGCCTATTGGTTAAAAAATGA
GCTGATTTAACAAAAATTTAACGCGAATTTTAACAAAATATTAACGCTTACAATTTAGGTGGCACTTTTC
GGGGAAATGTGCGCGGAACCCCTATTTGTTTATTTTTCTAAATACATTCAAATATGTATCCGCTCATGAG
ACAATAACCCTGATAAATGCTTCAATAATATTGAAAAAGGAAGAGTATGAGTATTCAACATTTCCGTGTC
GCCCTTATTCCCTTTTTTGCGGCATTTTGCCTTCCTGTTTTTGCTCACCCAGAAACGCTGGTGAAAGTAA
AAGATGCTGAAGATCAGTTGGGTGCACGAGTGGGTTACATCGAACTGGATCTCAACAGCGGTAAGATCCT
TGAGAGTTTTCGCCCCGAAGAACGTTTTCCAATGATGAGCACTTTTAAAGTTCTGCTATGTGGCGCGGTA
TTATCCCGTATTGACGCCGGGCAAGAGCAACTCGGTCGCCGCATACACTATTCTCAGAATGACTTGGTTG
AGTACTCACCAGTCACAGAAAAGCATCTTACGGATGGCATGACAGTAAGAGAATTATGCAGTGCTGCCAT
AACCATGAGTGATAACACTGCGGCCAACTTACTTCTGACAACGATCGGAGGACCGAAGGAGCTAACCGCT
TTTTTGCACAACATGGGGGATCATGTAACTCGCCTTGATCGTTGGGAACCGGAGCTGAATGAAGCCATAC
CAAACGACGAGCGTGACACCACGATGCCTGTAGCAATGGCAACAACGTTGCGCAAACTATTAACTGGCGA
ACTACTTACTCTAGCTTCCCGGCAACAATTAATAGACTGGATGGAGGCGGATAAAGTTGCAGGACCACTT
CTGCGCTCGGCCCTTCCGGCTGGCTGGTTTATTGCTGATAAATCTGGAGCCGGTGAGCGTGGGTCTCGCG
GTATCATTGCAGCACTGGGGCCAGATGGTAAGCCCTCCCGTATCGTAGTTATCTACACGACGGGGAGTCA
GGCAACTATGGATGAACGAAATAGACAGATCGCTGAGATAGGTGCCTCACTGATTAAGCATTGGTAACTG
TCAGACCAAGTTTACTCATATATACTTTAGATTGATTTAAAACTTCATTTTTAATTTAAAAGGATCTAGG
TGAAGATCCTTTTTGATAATCTCATGACCAAAATCCCTTAACGTGAGTTTTCGTTCCACTGAGCGTCAGA
CCCCGTAGAAAAGATCAAAGGATCTTCTTGAGATCCTTTTTTTCTGCGCGTAATCTGCTGCTTGCAAACA
AAAAAACCACCGCTACCAGCGGTGGTTTGTTTGCCGGATCAAGAGCTACCAACTCTTTTTCCGAAGGTAA
CTGGCTTCAGCAGAGCGCAGATACCAAATACTGTTCTTCTAGTGTAGCCGTAGTTAGGCCACCACTTCAA
GAACTCTGTAGCACCGCCTACATACCTCGCTCTGCTAATCCTGTTACCAGTGGCTGCTGCCAGTGGCGAT
AAGTCGTGTCTTACCGGGTTGGACTCAAGACGATAGTTACCGGATAAGGCGCAGCGGTCGGGCTGAACGG
GGGGTTCGTGCACACAGCCCAGCTTGGAGCGAACGACCTACACCGAACTGAGATACCTACAGCGTGAGCT
ATGAGAAAGCGCCACGCTTCCCGAAGGGAGAAAGGCGGACAGGTATCCGGTAAGCGGCAGGGTCGGAACA
GGAGAGCGCACGAGGGAGCTTCCAGGGGGAAACGCCTGGTATCTTTATAGTCCTGTCGGGTTTCGCCACC
TCTGACTTGAGCGTCGATTTTTGTGATGCTCGTCAGGGGGGCGGAGCCTATGGAAAAACGCCAGCAACGC
GGCCTTTTTACGGTTCCTGGCCTTTTGCTGGCCTTTTGCTCACATGTTCTTTCCTGCGTTATCCCCTGAT
TCTGTGGATAACCGTATTACCGCCTTTGAGTGAGCTGATACCGCTCGCCGCAGCCGAACGACCGAGCGCA
GCGAGTCAGTGAGCGAGGAAGCGGAAGAGCGCCCAATACGCAAACCGCCTCTCCCCGCGCGTTGGCCGAT
TCATTAATGCAGCTGGCACGACAGGTTTCCCGACTGGAAAGCGGGCAGTGAGCGCAACGCAATTAATGTG
AGTTAGCTCACTCATTAGGCACCCCAGGCTTTACACTTTATGCTTCCGGCTCGTATGTTGTGTGGAATTG
TGAGCGGATAACAATTTCACACAGGAAACAGCTATGACCATGATTACGCCAAGCGCGCAATTAACCCTCA
CTAAAGGGAACAAAAGCTGGAGCTGCAAGC
Features (pLannotate 1.2.2; 31 found; start..end, strand, type, name):
      5..231     +  promoter       RSV promoter: Rous sarcoma virus enhancer/promoter
    232..412     +  LTR            5' LTR (truncated): truncated 5' long terminal repeat (LTR) from HIV-1
    459..584     +  misc_feature   HIV-1 Ψ: packaging signal of human immunodeficiency virus type 1
    568..931     +  CDS            HIV-1 gag (fragment): gag protein from human immunodeficiency virus 1; gag
   1077..1310    +  misc_feature   RRE: The Rev response element (RRE) of HIV-1 allows for Rev-dependent mRNA export from the nucleus to the cytoplasm.
   1687..1713    +  CDS            Rev (fragment): human immunodeficiency virus 1 (HIV-1) Rev protein; rev; enhances nuclear export of unspliced and incompletely spliced viral mRNAs
   1720..1743    +  promoter       SV40 promoter (fragment): SV40 early promoter
   1744..1815    +  promoter       SV40 promoter (fragment): SV40 enhancer and early promoter
   1839..1974    +  rep_origin     SV40 ori: SV40 origin of replication
   2020..2616    +  CDS            PuroR (fragment): puromycin N-acetyltransferase; pac from Streptomyces; confers resistance to puromycin
   2665..2782    +  misc_feature   cPPT/CTS: central polypurine tract and central termination sequence of HIV-1
   2847..2913    +  CDS            small t antigen (fragment): SV40 (simian virus 40) small t antigen
   2920..4098    +  promoter       EF-1α promoter: strong constitutive promoter for human elongation factor EF-1α
   4115..5014    +  CDS            ZNF333 (fragment): ZN333_HUMAN - Also known as KIAA1806. Experimental evidence at protein level: Swiss-Prot protein existence level 1. May be involved in transcriptional regulation. From Homo sapiens (Human).
   5039..5092    +  promoter       U6 promoter (fragment): RNA polymerase III promoter for human U6 snRNA
   5134..5722    +  misc_feature   WPRE: woodchuck hepatitis virus posttranscriptional regulatory element
   5773..5792    +  misc_feature   cPPT/CTS (fragment): central polypurine tract and central termination sequence of HIV-1
   5794..6027    +  LTR            3' LTR (ΔU3): self-inactivating 3' long terminal repeat (LTR) from HIV-1
   6105..6226    +  polyA_signal   SV40 poly(A) signal: SV40 polyadenylation signal
   6266..6401    +  rep_origin     SV40 ori: SV40 origin of replication
   6422..6440    -  promoter       T7 promoter: promoter for bacteriophage T7 RNA polymerase
   6448..6603    +  CDS            lacZα (fragment): LacZα fragment of β-galactosidase; lacZ fragment
   6608..7036    +  rep_origin     f1 ori (sequence partly withheld): f1 bacteriophage origin of replication; arrow indicates direction of (+) strand synthesis
   7089..7193    +  promoter       AmpR promoter: bla
   7194..8054    +  CDS            AmpR: β-lactamase; bla; confers resistance to ampicillin, carbenicillin, and related antibiotics
   8225..8813    +  rep_origin     ori: high-copy-number ColE1/pMB1/pBR322/pUC origin of replication
   8996..9088    +  CDS            lacI (fragment): lac repressor; lacI; The lac repressor binds to the lac operator to inhibit transcription in E. coli. This inhibition can be relieved by adding lactose or isopropyl-β-D-thiogalactopyranoside (IPTG).
   9101..9122    +  protein_bind   CAP binding site: CAP binding activates transcription in the presence of cAMP. E. coli catabolite activator protein
   9137..9167    +  promoter       lac promoter: promoter for the E. coli lac operon
   9175..9191    +  protein_bind   lac operator: The lac repressor binds to the lac operator to inhibit transcription in E. coli. This inhibition can be relieved by adding lactose or isopropyl-β-D-thiogalactopyranoside (IPTG). lac repressor encoded by lacI
   9236..9254    +  promoter       T3 promoter: promoter for bacteriophage T3 RNA polymerase
