[The description below was written by a language model from this plasmid's Addgene catalogue record and pLannotate feature annotations shown in this document.]
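Description:
TFORF0332 is a third-generation-style, self-inactivating HIV-1 lentiviral expression plasmid built on the pLX_TRC317 backbone and carrying a human ZNF333 open reading frame as one member of a barcoded transcription factor ORF library. It is propagated in E. coli through a high-copy ColE1/pUC-type origin with ampicillin resistance (bla). It also retains an f1 origin and remnants of a lacZα/lac promoter cloning region flanked by T7 and T3 promoters. Because lentiviral repeats can recombine, the depositor recommends checking several colonies.

The viral genome is transcribed from an RSV promoter fused to a truncated 5' LTR, followed by the Ψ packaging signal with a gag fragment, the Rev response element for Rev-dependent nuclear export, and a central polypurine tract. It ends in a ΔU3 3' LTR that inactivates LTR-driven transcription after integration, with an SV40 polyadenylation signal downstream. Within this unit, an SV40 early promoter/origin drives puromycin N-acetyltransferase for selection of transduced mammalian cells. The EF-1α promoter drives the ZNF333 ORF, which corresponds to a specific annotated transcript isoform and was made synthetically. A WPRE downstream enhances transcript stability and expression. The record describes a unique 24-bp barcode associated with each ORF. The feature table does not annotate it, though a short U6-promoter-like fragment lies between the ORF and the WPRE, and its role is not stated.

The construct is intended for producing lentivirus to overexpress ZNF333 in mammalian cells. It suits pooled screens in which barcode sequencing identifies which transcription factor each cell received, such as studies of directed differentiation.
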