Addgene plasmid #142599: TFORF0332
Purpose: Lentiviral vector for overexpressing transcription factor ORFs with unique 24-bp barcodes. Barcodes facilitate identification of transcription factors in pooled screens.
Depositing lab: Feng Zhang. Depositing organization: Broad Institute. Publication: A transcription factor atlas of directed differentiation. Joung J, Ma S, Tay T, Geiger-Schuller KR, Kirchgatterer PC, Verdine VK, Guo B, Arias-Garcia MA, Allen WE, Singh A, Kuksenko O, Abudayyeh OO, Gootenberg JS, Fu Z, Macrae RK, Buenrostro JD, Regev A, Zhang F. Cell. 2023 Jan 5;186(1):209-229.e26. doi: 10.1016/j.cell.2022.11.026. PubMed 36608654.
Backbone
  Vector backbone: pLX_TRC317
  Backbone manufacturer: Broad Institute Genetic Perturbation Platform
  Backbone size w/o insert (bp): 8264
  Vector type: Mammalian Expression, Lentiviral
  Selectable markers: Puromycin
Growth in bacteria
  Bacterial resistance: Ampicillin, 100 μg/mL
  Growth temperature: 37°C
  Growth strain: NEB Stable
  Copy number: High Copy
Gene/Insert
  Gene/Insert name: ZNF333
  Species: H. sapiens (human)
  Insert size (bp): 1013
  Entrez Gene: ZNF333
  Promoter: EF1a
  Cloning method: Unknown
  Sequencing primers: 5′ GGGTGGAGACTGAAGTTAGGCCAG; 3′ CACATAGCGTAAAAGGAGCAACATAG
Terms and licenses: Academic/Nonprofit Terms; Industry Terms: Not Available to Industry
Depositor comments: NM_001300912,ENST00000540689 . The transcription factor ORF portion of this plasmid was synthesized by Genewiz. Please test multiple small colonies in case of plasmid recombination. To make this collection available in a timely manner, a portion of this collection was not fully sequenced by Addgene. If an Addgene verified full plasmid sequence is not available, please contact us prior to placing an order to request the full sequence.
How to cite: TFORF0332 was a gift from Feng Zhang (Addgene plasmid # 142599 ; http://n2t.net/addgene:142599 ; RRID:Addgene_142599)
