>Addgene plasmid #142599 | TFORF0332 | depositor partial sequence | sequence record 279935 | Insert
ACCGCCACCATGGAATCCGTCACCTTTGAGGATGTGGCCGTGGAGTTCATCCAGGAGTGGGCATTGCTGG
ACAGCGCACGGAGGAGCCTGTGCAAATACAGGATGCTTGACCAGTGCAGGACCCTGGCCTCCAGGGGAAC
TCCACCATGCAAACCCAGTTGTGTCTCCCAGCTGGGGCAAAGAGCAGAGCCAAAGGCAACAGAACGAGGG
ATTCTCCGTGCCACAGGTGTTGCCTGGGAATCTCAACTTAAACCCGAAGAGTTGCCTTCTATGCAGGATC
TTTTGGAAGAAGCATCCTCCAGGGACATGCAAATGGGGCCGGGGCTGTTCCTGAGGATGCAGCTGGTGCC
CTCCATAGAAGAGAGGGAGACACCATTGACTCGAGAGGACCGGCCAGCTCTCCAGGAGCCGCCTTGGTCT
CTGGGATGCACGGGACTGAAGGCCGCTATGCAGATTCAGAGGGTGGTGATACCAGTGCCTACTCTGGGCC
ACCGCAACCCATGGGTGGCCAGGGATTCTGCTGTGCCTGCACGTGACCCTGCCTGGCTTCAGGAGGACAA
AGTGGAGGAAGAAGCTATGGCTCCTGGGCTGCCAACCGCCTGTTCACAGGAACCAGTCACCTTTGCAGAT
GTGGCTGTGGTGTTCACCCCAGAAGAATGGGTGTTTCTGGACTCTACTCAGAGGAGCCTGTATAGAGATG
TGATGCTGGAGAACTACAGGAACCTGGCCTCTGTGGCTGATCAACTGTGCAAACCCAATGCGTTGTCTTA
TTTGGAAGAAAGAGGAGAGCAGTGGACCACTGACAGGGGCGTCCTCTCAGACACCTGTGCAGAACCTCAG
TGTCAACCCCAAGAGGCAATTCCTAGCCAAGATACTTTTACAGAGATCCTGTCCATTGATGTGAAAGGGC
CACCCAACTAGTAATGAACTAGTCCGTAACTTGAAAGTATTTCGATTTCTTGGCTTTATATATCTTGTGG
AAAGGACGACCACGGCCCTCCCGGACGTTTAGG
