>Addgene plasmid #142599 | TFORF0332 | depositor partial sequence | sequence record 279936 | Barcode
CCACGGCCCTCCCGGACGTTTAGG
